>Addgene plasmid #45615 | pSABAD505 | depositor full sequence | sequence record 63935 | pSABAD505 plasmid sequence
TACTCCGTCAAGCCGTCAATTGTCTGATTCGTTACCAATTATGACAACTTGACGGCTACATCATTCACTT
TTTCTTCACAACCGGCACGGAACTCGCTCGGGCTGGCCCCGGTGCATTTTTTAAATACCCGCGAGAAATA
GAGTTGATCGTCAAAACCAACATTGCGACCGACGGTGGCGATAGGCATCCGGGTGGTGCTCAAAAGCAGC
TTCGCCTGGCTGATACGTTGGTCCTCGCGCCAGCTTAAGACGCTAATCCCTAACTGCTGGCGGAAAAGAT
GTGACAGACGCGACGGCGACAAGCAAACATGCTGTGCGACGCTGGCGATATCAAAATTGCTGTCTGCCAG
GTGATCGCTGATGTACTGACAAGCCTCGCGTACCCGATTATCCATCGGTGGATGGAGCGACTCGTTAATC
GCTTCCATGCGCCGCAGTAACAATTGCTCAAGCAGATTTATCGCCAGCAGCTCCGAATAGCGCCCTTCCC
CTTGCCCGGCGTTAATGATTTGCCCAAACAGGTCGCTGAAATGCGGCTGGTGCGCTTCATCCGGGCGAAA
GAACCCCGTATTGGCAAATATTGACGGCCAGTTAAGCCATTCATGCCAGTAGGCGCGCGGACGAAAGTAA
ACCCACTGGTGATACCATTCGCGAGCCTCCGGATGACGACCGTAGTGATGAATCTCTCCTGGCGGGAACA
GCAAAATATCACCCGGTCGGCAAACAAATTCTCGTCCCTGATTTTTCACCACCCCCTGACCGCGAATGGT
GAGATTGAGAATATAACCTTTCATTCCCAGCGGTCGGTCGATAAAAAAATCGAGATAACCGTTGGCCTCA
ATCGGCGTTAAACCCGCCACCAGATGGGCATTAAACGAGTATCCCGGCAGCAGGGGATCATTTTGCGCTT
CAGCCATACTTTTCATACTCCCGCCATTCAGAGAAGAAACCAATTGTCCATATTGCATCAGACATTGCCG
TCACTGCGTCTTTTACTGGCTCTTCTCGCTAACCAAACCGGTAACCCCGCTTATTAAAAGCATTCTGTAA
CAAAGCGGGACCAAAGCCATGACAAAAACGCGTAACAAAAGTGTCTATAATCACGGCAGAAAAGTCCACA
TTGATTATTTGCACGGCGTCACACTTTGCTATGCCATAGCATTTTTATCCATAAGATTAGCGGATCCTAC
CTGACGCTTTTTATCGCAACTCTCTACTGTTTCTCCATACCCGTTTTTTTGGGCTAGAAATAATTTTGTT
TAACTTTAAGAAGGAGATATACATATGGCTAGCAAAGGAGAAGAACTTTTCACTGGAGTTGTCCCAATTC
TTGTTGAATTAGATGGTGATGTTAATGGGCACAAATTTTCTGTCCGCGGAGAGGGTGAAGGTGATGCTAC
AAACGGAAAACTTACCCTTAAATTTATTTGCACTACTGGAAAACTACCTGTTCCATGGCCAACACTAGTT
ACTACTTTATGTTTAAGCTATGAAACGGAAATATTGACAGTAGAATATGGATTATTACCGATTGGTAAAA
TTGTAGAAAAGCGCATCGAATGTACTGTTTATAGCGTTGATAATAATGGAAATATTTATACACAACCTGT
AGCACAATGGCACGATCGCGGAGAACAAGAGGTGTTTGAGTATTGTTTGGAAGATGGTTCATTGATTCGG
GCAACAAAAGACCATAAGTTTATGACTGTTGATGGTCAAATGTTGCCAATTGATGAAATATTTGAACGTG
AATTGGATTTGATGCGGGTTGATAATTTGCCGAATATCAAAATAGCCACACGTAAATATTTAGGCAAACA
AAATGTCTATGACATTGGAGTTGAGCGCGACCATAATTTTGCACTCAAAAATGGCTTCATAGCTTCTAAT
TGTTATGGTGTTCAATGCTTTTCTAGATATCCGGATCATATGAAACGGCATGACTTTTTCAAGAGTGCCA
TGCCCGAAGGTTATGTACAGGAACGCACTATATCTTTCAAAGATGACGGGAACTACAAGACGCGTGCTGA
AGTCAAGTTTGAAGGTGATACCCTTGTTAATCGTATCGAGTTAAAAGGTATTGATTTTAAAGAAGATGGA
AACATTCTCGGACACAAACTCGAGTACAACTATAACTCACACAATGTATACATCACGGCAGACAAACAAA
AGAATGGAATCAAAGCTAACTTCAAAATTCGCCACAACATTGAAGATGGATCCGTTCAACTAGCAGACCA
TTATCAACAAAATACTCCAATTGGCGATGGCCCTGTCCTTTTACCAGACAACCATTACCTGTCGACACAA
TCTGCCCTTTCGAAAGATCCCAACGAAAAGCGTGACCACATGGTCCTTCTTGAGTTTGTAACTGCTGCTG
GGTTGACTTAAGCTTGGCTGTTTTGGCGGATGAGAGAAGATTTTCAGCCTGATACAGATTAAATCAGAAC
GCAGAAGCGGTCTGATAAAACAGAATTTGCCTGGCGGCAGTAGCGCGGTGGTCCCACCTGACCCCATGCC
GAACTCAGAAGTGAAACGCCGTAGCGCCGATGGTAGTGTGGGGTCCCCCATGCGAGAGTAGGGAACTGCC
AGGCATCAAATAAAACGAAAGGCTCAGTGCAAAGACTGGGCCTTTCGTTTTATCTGTTGTTTGTCGGTGA
ACGCTCTCCTGAGTAGGACAAATCCGCCGGGAGCGGATTTGAACGTTGCGAAGCAACGGCCCGGAGGGTG
GCGGGCAGGACGCCCGCCATAAACTGCCAGGCATCAAATTAAGCAGAAGGCCATCCTGACGGATGGCCTT
TTTGCGTTTCTACAAACTCTTTGTTTATTTTTCTAAATACATTCAAATATGTATCCGCTCATGAGACAAT
AACCCTGATAAATGCTTCAATAATATTGAAAAAGGAAGAGTATGAGTATTCAACATTTCCGTGTCGCCCT
TATTCCCTTTTTTGCGGCATTTTGCCTTCCTGTTTTTGCTCACCCAGAAACGCTGGTGAAAGTAAAAGAT
GCTGAAGATCAGTTGGGTGCACGAGTGGGTTACATCGAACTGGATCTCAACAGCGGTAAGATCCTTGAGA
GTTTTCGCCCCGAAGAACGTTTTCCAATGATGAGCACTTTTAAAGTTCTGCTATGTGGCGCGGTATTATC
CCGTGTTGACGCCGGGCAAGAGCAACTCGGTCGCCGCATACACTATTCTCAGAATGACTTGGTTGAGTAC
TCACCAGTCACAGAAAAGCATCTTACGGATGGCATGACAGTAAGAGAATTATGCAGTGCTGCCATAACCA
TGAGTGATAACACTGCGGCCAACTTACTTCTGACAACGATCGGAGGACCGAAGGAGCTAACCGCTTTTTT
GCACAACATGGGGGATCATGTAACTCGCCTTGATCGTTGGGAACCGGAGCTGAATGAAGCCATACCAAAC
GACGAGCGTGACACCACGATGCCTGCAGCAATGGCAACAACGTTGCGCAAACTATTAACTGGCGAACTAC
TTACTCTAGCTTCCCGGCAACAATTAATAGACTGGATGGAGGCGGATAAAGTTGCAGGACCACTTCTGCG
CTCGGCCCTTCCGGCTGGCTGGTTTATTGCTGATAAATCTGGAGCCGGTGAGCGTGGGTCTCGCGGTATC
ATTGCAGCACTGGGGCCAGATGGTAAGCCCTCCCGTATCGTAGTTATCTACACGACGGGGAGTCAGGCAA
CTATGGATGAACGAAATAGACAGATCGCTGAGATAGGTGCCTCACTGATTAAGCATTGGTAACTGTCAGA
CCAAGTTTACTCATATATACTTTAGATTGATT
[125 nt withheld, positions 3813-3937]
C
[141 nt withheld, positions 3939-4079]
CCTTTGACGTTGGAGTCCACGTTCTTT
[37 nt withheld, positions 4107-4143]
ACCCTATCTCGGGCTATTCTTTTGATTTATAAGGGATTTTGCCGATTTCGGCCTATTGGTTAAAAAATGA
GCTGATTTAACAAAAATTTAACGCGAATTTTAACAAAATATTAACGTTTACAATTTAAAAGGATCTAGGT
GAAGATCCTTTTTGATAATCTCATGACCAAAATCCCTTAACGTGAGTTTTCGTTCCACTGAGCGTCAGAC
CCCGTAGAAAAGATCAAAGGATCTTCTTGAGATCCTTTTTTTCTGCGCGTAATCTGCTGCTTGCAAACAA
AAAAACCACCGCTACCAGCGGTGGTTTGTTTGCCGGATCAAGAGCTACCAACTCTTTTTCCGAAGGTAAC
TGGCTTCAGCAGAGCGCAGATACCAAATACTGTCCTTCTAGTGTAGCCGTAGTTAGGCCACCACTTCAAG
AACTCTGTAGCACCGCCTACATACCTCGCTCTGCTAATCCTGTTACCAGTGGCTGCTGCCAGTGGCGATA
AGTCGTGTCTTACCGGGTTGGACTCAAGACGATAGTTACCGGATAAGGCGCAGCGGTCGGGCTGAACGGG
GGGTTCGTGCACACAGCCCAGCTTGGAGCGAACGACCTACACCGAACTGAGATACCTACAGCGTGAGCAT
TGAGAAAGCGCCACGCTTCCCGAAGGGAGAAAGGCGGACAGGTATCCGGTAAGCGGCAGGGTCGGAACAG
GAGAGCGCACGAGGGAGCTTCCAGGGGGAAACGCCTGGTATCTTTATAGTCCTGTCGGGTTTCGCCACCT
CTGACTTGAGCGTCGATTTTTGTGATGCTCGTCAGGGGGGCGGAGCCTATGGAAAAACGCCAGCAACGCG
GCCTTTTTACGGTTCCTGGCCTTTTGCTGGCCTTTTGCTCACATGTTCTTTCCTGCGTTATCCCCTGATT
CTGTGGATAACCGTATTACCGCCTTTGAGTGAGCTGATACCGCTCGCCGCAGCCGAACGACCGAGCGCAG
CGAGTCAGTGAGCGAGGAAGCGGAAGAGCGCCTGATGCGGTATTTTCTCCTTACGCATCTGTGCGGTATT
TCACACCGGATATGGTGCACTCTCAGTACAATCTGCTCTGATGCCGCATAGTTAAGCCAGTATACACTCC
GCTATCGCTACGTGACTGGGTCATGGCTGCGCCCCGACACCCGCCAACACCCGCTGACGCGCCCTGACGG
GCTTGTCTGCTCCCGGCATCCGCTTACAGACAAGCTGTGACCGTCTCCGGGAGCTGCATGTGTCAGAGGT
TTTCACCGTCATCACCGAAACGCGCGAGGCAGCAAGGAGATGGCGCCCAACAGTCCCCCGGCCACGGGGC
CTGCCACCATACCCACGCCGAAACAAGCGCTCATGAGCCCGAAGTGGCGAGCCCGATCTTCCCCATCGGT
GATGTCGGCGATATAGGCGCCAGCAACCGCACCTGTGGCGCCGGTGATGCCGGCCACGATGCGTCCGGCG
TAGAGGATCTAATTCTCATGTTTGACAGCTTATCATCGATGCATAATGTGCCTGTCAAATGGACGAAGCA
GGGATTCTGCAAACCCTATGC
Features (pLannotate 1.2.2; 16 found; start..end, strand, type, name):
     39..917     -  CDS            araC: L-arabinose regulatory protein; araC
    944..1228    +  promoter       araBAD promoter: araBAD; promoter of the L-arabinose operon of E. coli; the araC regulatory gene is transcribed in the opposite direction (Guzman et al., 1995)
   1255..1277    +  RBS            RBS: efficient ribosome binding site from bacteriophage T7 gene 10 (Olins and Rangwala, 1989)
   1285..2130    +  CDS            cEGFP: cEGFP is a basic (constitutively fluorescent) green fluorescent protein published in 2008, derived from Aequorea victoria.
   2143..2388    +  CDS            cEGFP (fragment): cEGFP is a basic (constitutively fluorescent) green fluorescent protein published in 2008, derived from Aequorea victoria.
   2479..2593    +  ncRNA          5S rRNA: Accession: RF00001 - 5S ribosomal RNA
   2597..2683    +  terminator     rrnB T1 terminator: Escherichia coli rrnB; transcription terminator T1 from the E. coli rrnB gene
   2775..2802    +  terminator     rrnB T2 terminator: transcription terminator T2 from the E. coli rrnB gene
   2820..2911    +  promoter       AmpR promoter: bla
   2912..3772    +  CDS            AmpR: β-lactamase; bla; confers resistance to ampicillin, carbenicillin, and related antibiotics
   3814..4194    +  rep_origin     M13 ori (sequence partly withheld): M13 bacteriophage origin of replication; arrow indicates direction of (+) strand synthesis
   4380..4968    +  rep_origin     ori: high-copy-number ColE1/pMB1/pBR322/pUC origin of replication
   5154..5294    -  misc_feature   bom: basis of mobility region from pBR322
   5396..5436    -  CDS            rop (fragment): Rop protein, which maintains plasmids at low copy number; rop
   5435..5622    -  CDS            TcR (fragment): tetracycline efflux protein; tet; confers resistance to tetracycline
   5635..5653    +  promoter       tet promoter (fragment): E. coli promoter for tetracycline efflux protein gene
