[The description below was written by a language model from this plasmid's Addgene catalogue record and pLannotate feature annotations shown in this document.]
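Description:
pSABAD505 is a 5.7 kb bacterial expression plasmid built on the pBAD backbone for arabinose-inducible protein production in E. coli. It carries the divergently transcribed araC regulator and the araBAD promoter, so transcription of the insert is kept low without L-arabinose and switched on when it is added. A phage T7 gene 10 ribosome binding site sits upstream of the coding region, and the rrnB T1 and T2 terminators lie downstream. The plasmid is maintained through a ColE1/pBR322-type origin with the bom mobility region, and the catalogue lists it as low copy. Selection is by ampicillin through the β-lactamase gene. An M13 phage origin is also annotated, along with nonfunctional remnants of rop, the tetracycline resistance gene and its promoter left over from the pBR322 lineage.

The 1.1 kb insert, cloned between NheI and HindIII, encodes a GFP interrupted by the DnaE intein from Nostoc punctiforme (NpuDnaE), placed at the chromophore so that N-terminal and C-terminal GFP portions flank the intein as exteins. The GFP is a Stemmer variant carrying the superfolder mutations S30R and Y39N. Its chromophore tripeptide is changed from SYG to CYG, which places a cysteine at the splice junction, consistent with the nucleophile typically needed immediately after a DnaE intein. The automated annotation recognises only two GFP-like segments across this region and does not label the intein separately. Protein splicing would excise the intein and ligate the two GFP halves, so restored fluorescence can report on splicing. The associated publication concerns intein-mediated alternative protein splicing induced by intermolecular domain swapping, the context in which this reporter was used.
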