Addgene plasmid #45615: pSABAD505
Depositing lab: Hideo Iwai. Depositing organization: University of Helsinki, Institute of Biotechnology. Publication: Intermolecular domain swapping induces intein-mediated protein alternative splicing. Aranko AS, Oeemig JS, Kajander T, Iwai H. Nat Chem Biol. 2013 Aug 25. doi: 10.1038/nchembio.1320. PubMed 23974115.
Backbone
  Vector backbone: pBAD
  Backbone manufacturer: invitrogen
  Backbone size w/o insert (bp): 4597
  Total vector size (bp): 5704
  Vector type: Bacterial Expression
Growth in bacteria
  Bacterial resistance: Ampicillin, 100 μg/mL
  Growth temperature: 37°C
  Growth strain: DH5alpha
  Copy number: Low Copy
Gene/Insert
  Gene/Insert name: GFPN-NpuDnaE_intein-GFP_C (alt name: NpuDnaE inserted in GFP chromophore)
  Species: Nostoc punctiforme
  Insert size (bp): 1107
  Mutation: stemmer GFP with superfolder mutations S30R and Y39N, and SYG->CYG in chromophore
  Promoter: pBAD
  Tag / fusion protein: GFP_N (N terminal on insert); GFP_C (C terminal on insert)
  Cloning method: Restriction Enzyme; 5′ cloning site NheI (not destroyed); 3′ cloning site HindIII (not destroyed)
  Sequencing primers: 5′ pBAD Forward; 3′ pBAD Reverse
Terms and licenses: Academic/Nonprofit Terms; Industry Terms: Not Available to Industry
How to cite: pSABAD505 was a gift from Hideo Iwai (Addgene plasmid # 45615 ; http://n2t.net/addgene:45615 ; RRID:Addgene_45615)
