>Addgene plasmid #45615 | pSABAD505 | addgene partial sequence | sequence record 70797 | pBAD-F 5'-ATGCCATAGCATTTTTATCC-3'
CGCTTTTTATCGCAACTCTCTACTGTTTCTCCATACCCGTTTTTTTGGGCTAGAAATAATTTTGTTTAAC
TTTAAGAAGGAGATATACACATGGCTAGCAAAGGAGAAGAACTTTTCACTGGAGTTGTCCCAATTCTTGT
TGAATTAGATGGTGATGTTAATGGGCACAAATTTTCTGTCCGCGGAGAGGGTGAAGGTGATGCTACAAAC
GGAAAACTTACCCTTAAATTTATTTGCACTACTGGAAAACTACCTGTTCCATGGCCAACACTAGTTACTA
CTTTATGTTTAAGCTATGAAACGGAAATATTGACAGTAGAATATGGATTATTACCGATTGGTAAAATTGT
AGAAAAGCGCATCGAATGTACTGTTTATAGCGTTGATAATAATGGAAATATTTATACACAACCTGTAGCA
CAATGGCACGATCGCGGAGAACAAGAGGTGTTTGAGTATTGTTTGGAAGATGGTTCATTGATTCGGGCAA
CAAAAGACCATAAGTTTATGACTGTTGATGGTCAAATGTTGCCAATTGATGAAATATTTGAACGTGAATT
GGATTTGATGCGGGTTGATAATTTGCCGAATATCAAAATAGCCACACGTAAATATTTAGGCAAACAAAAT
GTCTATGACATTGGAGTTGAGCGCGACCATAATTTTGCACTCAAAAATGGCTTCATAGCTTCTAATTGTT
ATGGTGTTCAATGCTTTTCTAGATATCCGGATCATATGAAACGGCATGACTTTTTCAAGAGTGCCATGCC
CGAAGGTTATGTACAGGAACGCACTATATCTTTCAAAGATGACGGGAACTACAAGACGCGTGCTGAAGTC
AAGT
