>Addgene plasmid #45615 | pSABAD505 | addgene partial sequence | sequence record 70798 | pBAD-R 5'-GATTTAATCTGTATCAGG-3'
GCCAGCTTAAGTCAACCCAGCAGCAGTTACAAACTCAAGAAGGACCATGTGGTCACGCTTTTCGTTGGGA
TCTTTCGAAAGGGCAGATTGTGTCGACAGGTAATGGTTGTCTGGTAAAAGGACAGGGCCATCGCCAATTG
GAGTATTTTGTTGATAATGGTCTGCTAGTTGAACGGATCCATCTTCAATGTTGTGGCGAATTTTGAAGTT
AGCTTTGATTCCATTCTTTTGTTTGTCTGCCGTGATGTATACATTGTGTGAGTTATAGTTGTACTCGAGT
TTGTGTCCGAGAATGTTTCCATCTTCTTTAAAATCAATACCTTTTAACTCGATACGATTAACAAGGGTAT
CACCTTCAAACTTGACTTCAGCACGCGTCTTGTAGTTCCCGTCATCTTTGAAAGATATAGTGCGTTCCTG
TACATAACCTTCGGGCATGGCACTCTTGAAAAAGTCATGCCGTTTCATATGATCCGGATATCTAGAAAAG
CATTGAACACCATAACAATTAGAAGCTATGAAGCCATTTTTGAGTGCAAAATTATGGTCGCGCTCAACTC
CAATGTCATAGACATTTTGTTTGCCTAAATATTTACGTGTGGCTATTTTGATATTCGGCAAATTATCAAC
CCGCATCAAATCCAATTCACGTTCAAATATTTCATCAATTGGCAACATTTGACCATCAACAGTCATAAAC
TTATGGTCTTTTGTTGCCCGAATCAATGAACCATCTTCCAAACAATACTCAAACACCTCTTGTTCTCCGC
GATCGTGCCATTGTGCTACAGGTTGTGTATAAATATTTCCATTATTATCAACGCTATAAACAGTACATTC
GATGCGCTTTTCTACAATTTTACCAATCGGTAATAATCCATATTCTACTGTCAATATTTCCGTTTCATAG
CTTAAACATAAAGTAGTAACTAGTGTTGGCCATGGAACAGGTAGTTTTCC
